>Addgene plasmid #154093 | pQCi-hTRAC-sgRNA | addgene full sequence | sequence record 307101 | Addgene NGS Result
GAGGGCCTATTTCCCATGATTCCTTCATATTTGCATATACGATACAAGGCTGTTAGAGAGATAATTGGAA
TTAATTTGACTGTAAACACAAAGATATTAGTACAAAATACGTGACGTAGAAAGTAATAATTTCTTGGGTA
GTTTGCAGTTTTAAAATTATGTTTTAAAATGGACTATCATATGCTTACCGTAACTTGAAAGTATTTCGAT
TTCTTGGCTTTATATATCTTGTGGAAAGGACGAAACACCGTCTCTCAGCTGGTACACGGCGTTTTAGAGC
TAGAAATAGCAAGTTAAAATAAGGCTAGTCCGTTATCAACTTGAAAAAGTGGCACCGAGTCGGTGCTTTT
TTGTTTTAGAGCTAGAAATAGCAAGTTAAAATAAGGCTAGTCCGTTTTTAGCGCGTGCGCCAATTCTGCA
GACAAATGGCTCTAGAACGCGTAGGCCTTGAGACCTAGGGTCTCTGCTAGCGGTACCCGTTACATAACTT
ACGGTAAATGGCCCGCCTGGCTGACCGCCCAACGACCCCCGCCCATTGACGTCAATAGTAACGCCAATAG
GGACTTTCCATTGACGTCAATGGGTGGAGTATTTACGGTAAACTGCCCACTTGGCAGTACATCAAGTGTA
TCATATGCCAAGTACGCCCCCTATTGACGTCAATGACGGTAAATGGCCCGCCTGGCATTGTGCCCAGTAC
ATGACCTTATGGGACTTTCCTACTTGGCAGTACATCTACGTATTAGTCATCGCTATTACCATGGTCGAGG
TGAGCCCCACGTTCTGCTTCACTCTCCCCATCTCCCCCCCCTCCCCACCCCCAATTTTGTATTTATTTAT
TTTTTAATTATTTTGTGCAGCGATGGGGGCGGGGGGGGGGGGGGGGCGCGCGCCRGGGGGGGGGGGGGGG
GGGGGGGGGSGGGGSGGGGSGRGGCGGAGAGGTGCGGCGGCAGCCAATCAGAGCGGCGCGCTCCGAAAGT
TTCCTTTTATGGCGAGGCGGCGGCGGCGGCGGCCCTATAAAAAGCGAAGCGCGCGGCGGGCGGGAGTCGC
TGCGCGCTGCCTTCGCCCCGTGCCCCGCTCCGCCGCCGCCTCGCGCCGCCCGCCCCGGCTCTGACTGACC
GCGTTACTCCCACAGGTGAGCGGGCGGGACGGCCCTTCTCCTCCGGGCTGTAATTAGCTGAGCAAGAGGT
AAGGGTTTAAGGGATGGTTGGTTGGTGGGGTATTAATGTTTAATTACCTGGAGCACCTGCCTGAAATCAC
TTTTTTTCAGGTTGGACCGGTGCCACCATGGACTATAAGGACCACGACGGAGACTACAAGGATCATGATA
TTGATTACAAAGACGATGACGATAAGATGGCCCCAAAGAAGAAGCGGAAGGTCGGTATCCACGGAGTCCC
AGCAGCCGACAAGAAGTACAGCATCGGCCTGGACATCGGCACCAACTCTGTGGGCTGGGCCGTGATCACC
GACGAGTACAAGGTGCCCAGCAAGAAATTCAAGGTGCTGGGCAACACCGACCGGCACAGCATCAAGAAGA
ACCTGATCGGAGCCCTGCTGTTCGACAGCGGCGAAACAGCCGAGGCCACCCGGCTGAAGAGAACCGCCAG
AAGAAGATACACCAGACGGAAGAACCGGATCTGCTATCTGCAAGAGATCTTCAGCAACGAGATGGCCAAG
GTGGACGACAGCTTCTTCCACAGACTGGAAGAGTCCTTCCTGGTGGAAGAGGATAAGAAGCACGAGCGGC
ACCCCATCTTCGGCAACATCGTGGACGAGGTGGCCTACCACGAGAAGTACCCCACCATCTACCACCTGAG
AAAGAAACTGGTGGACAGCACCGACAAGGCCGACCTGCGGCTGATCTATCTGGCCCTGGCCCACATGATC
AAGTTCCGGGGCCACTTCCTGATCGAGGGCGACCTGAACCCCGACAACAGCGACGTGGACAAGCTGTTCA
TCCAGCTGGTGCAGACCTACAACCAGCTGTTCGAGGAAAACCCCATCAACGCCAGCGGCGTGGACGCCAA
GGCCATCCTGTCTGCCAGACTGAGCAAGAGCAGACGGCTGGAAAATCTGATCGCCCAGCTGCCCGGCGAG
AAGAAGAATGGCCTGTTCGGAAACCTGATTGCCCTGAGCCTGGGCCTGACCCCCAACTTCAAGAGCAACT
TCGACCTGGCCGAGGATGCCAAACTGCAGCTGAGCAAGGACACCTACGACGACGACCTGGACAACCTGCT
GGCCCAGATCGGCGACCAGTACGCCGACCTGTTTCTGGCCGCCAAGAACCTGTCCGACGCCATCCTGCTG
AGCGACATCCTGAGAGTGAACACCGAGATCACCAAGGCCCCCCTGAGCGCCTCTATGATCAAGAGATACG
ACGAGCACCACCAGGACCTGACCCTGCTGAAAGCTCTCGTGCGGCAGCAGCTGCCTGAGAAGTACAAAGA
GATTTTCTTCGACCAGAGCAAGAACGGCTACGCCGGCTACATTGACGGCGGAGCCAGCCAGGAAGAGTTC
TACAAGTTCATCAAGCCCATCCTGGAAAAGATGGACGGCACCGAGGAACTGCTCGTGAAGCTGAACAGAG
AGGACCTGCTGCGGAAGCAGCGGACCTTCGACAACGGCAGCATCCCCCACCAGATCCACCTGGGAGAGCT
GCACGCCATTCTGCGGCGGCAGGAAGATTTTTACCCATTCCTGAAGGACAACCGGGAAAAGATCGAGAAG
ATCCTGACCTTCCGCATCCCCTACTACGTGGGCCCTCTGGCCAGGGGAAACAGCAGATTCGCCTGGATGA
CCAGAAAGAGCGAGGAAACCATCACCCCCTGGAACTTCGAGGAAGTGGTGGACAAGGGCGCTTCCGCCCA
GAGCTTCATCGAGCGGATGACCAACTTCGATAAGAACCTGCCCAACGAGAAGGTGCTGCCCAAGCACAGC
CTGCTGTACGAGTACTTCACCGTGTATAACGAGCTGACCAAAGTGAAATACGTGACCGAGGGAATGAGAA
AGCCCGCCTTCCTGAGCGGCGAGCAGAAAAAGGCCATCGTGGACCTGCTGTTCAAGACCAACCGGAAAGT
GACCGTGAAGCAGCTGAAAGAGGACTACTTCAAGAAAATCGAGTGCTTCGACTCCGTGGAAATCTCCGGC
GTGGAAGATCGGTTCAACGCCTCCCTGGGCACATACCACGATCTGCTGAAAATTATCAAGGACAAGGACT
TCCTGGACAATGAGGAAAACGAGGACATTCTGGAAGATATCGTGCTGACCCTGACACTGTTTGAGGACAG
AGAGATGATCGAGGAACGGCTGAAAACCTATGCCCACCTGTTCGACGACAAAGTGATGAAGCAGCTGAAG
CGGCGGAGATACACCGGCTGGGGCAGGCTGAGCCGGAAGCTGATCAACGGCATCCGGGACAAGCAGTCCG
GCAAGACAATCCTGGATTTCCTGAAGTCCGACGGCTTCGCCAACAGAAACTTCATGCAGCTGATCCACGA
CGACAGCCTGACCTTTAAAGAGGACATCCAGAAAGCCCAGGTAAGGGGCTCACAGTAGCAGGCTTGAGGT
CTGGACATATATATGGGTGACAATGACATCCACTTTGCCTTTCTCTCCACAGGTGTCCGGCCAGGGCGAT
AGCCTGCACGAGCACATTGCCAATCTGGCCGGCAGCCCCGCCATTAAGAAGGGCATCCTGCAGACAGTGA
AGGTGGTGGACGAGCTCGTGAAAGTGATGGGCCGGCACAAGCCCGAGAACATCGTGATCGAAATGGCCAG
AGAGAACCAGACCACCCAGAAGGGACAGAAGAACAGCCGCGAGAGAATGAAGCGGATCGAAGAGGGCATC
AAAGAGCTGGGCAGCCAGATCCTGAAAGAACACCCCGTGGAAAACACCCAGCTGCAGAACGAGAAGCTGT
ACCTGTACTACCTGCAGAATGGGCGGGATATGTACGTGGACCAGGAACTGGACATCAACCGGCTGTCCGA
CTACGATGTGGACCATATCGTGCCTCAGAGCTTTCTGAAGGACGACTCCATCGACAACAAGGTGCTGACC
AGAAGCGACAAGAACCGGGGCAAGAGCGACAACGTGCCCTCCGAAGAGGTCGTGAAGAAGATGAAGAACT
ACTGGCGGCAGCTGCTGAACGCCAAGCTGATTACCCAGAGAAAGTTCGACAATCTGACCAAGGCCGAGAG
AGGCGGCCTGAGCGAACTGGATAAGGCCGGCTTCATCAAGAGACAGCTGGTGGAAACCCGGCAGATCACA
AAGCACGTGGCACAGATCCTGGACTCCCGGATGAACACTAAGTACGACGAGAATGACAAGCTGATCCGGG
AAGTGAAAGTGATCACCCTGAAGTCCAAGCTGGTGTCCGATTTCCGGAAGGATTTCCAGTTTTACAAAGT
GCGCGAGATCAACAACTACCACCACGCCCACGACGCCTACCTGAACGCCGTCGTGGGAACCGCCCTGATC
AAAAAGTACCCTAAGCTGGAAAGCGAGTTCGTGTACGGCGACTACAAGGTGTACGACGTGCGGAAGATGA
TCGCCAAGAGCGAGCAGGAAATCGGCAAGGCTACCGCCAAGTACTTCTTCTACAGCAACATCATGAACTT
TTTCAAGACCGAGATTACCCTGGCCAACGGCGAGATCCGGAAGCGGCCTCTGATCGAGACAAACGGCGAA
ACCGGGGAGATCGTGTGGGATAAGGGCCGGGATTTTGCCACCGTGCGGAAAGTGCTGAGCATGCCCCAAG
TGAATATCGTGAAAAAGACCGAGGTGCAGACAGGCGGCTTCAGCAAAGAGTCTATCCTGCCCAAGAGGAA
CAGCGATAAGCTGATCGCCAGAAAGAAGGACTGGGACCCTAAGAAGTACGGCGGCTTCGACAGCCCCACC
GTGGCCTATTCTGTGCTGGTGGTGGCCAAAGTGGAAAAGGGCAAGTCCAAGAAACTGAAGAGTGTGAAAG
AGCTGCTGGGGATCACCATCATGGAAAGAAGCAGCTTCGAGAAGAATCCCATCGACTTTCTGGAAGCCAA
GGGCTACAAAGAAGTGAAAAAGGACCTGATCATCAAGCTGCCTAAGTACTCCCTGTTCGAGCTGGAAAAC
GGCCGGAAGAGAATGCTGGCCTCTGCCGGCGAACTGCAGAAGGGAAACGAACTGGCCCTGCCCTCCAAAT
ATGTGAACTTCCTGTACCTGGCCAGCCACTATGAGAAGCTGAAGGGCTCCCCCGAGGATAATGAGCAGAA
ACAGCTGTTTGTGGAACAGCACAAGCACTACCTGGACGAGATCATCGAGCAGATCAGCGAGTTCTCCAAG
AGAGTGATCCTGGCCGACGCTAATCTGGACAAAGTGCTGTCCGCCTACAACAAGCACCGGGATAAGCCCA
TCAGAGAGCAGGCCGAGAATATCATCCACCTGTTTACCCTGACCAATCTGGGAGCCCCTGCCGCCTTCAA
GTACTTTGACACCACCATCGACCGGAAGAGGTACACCAGCACCAAAGAGGTGCTGGACGCCACCCTGATC
CACCAGAGCATCACCGGCCTGTACGAGACACGGATCGACCTGTCTCAGCTGGGAGGCGACAAAAGGCCGG
CGGCCACGAAAAAGGCCGGCCAGGCAAAAAAGAAAAAGGAATTCGGCAGTGGAGAGGGCAGAGGAAGTCT
GCTAACATGCGGTGACGTCGAGGAGAATCCTGGCCCAGTGAGCAAGGGCGAGGAGCTGTTCACCGGGGTG
GTGCCCATCCTGGTCGAGCTGGACGGCGACGTAAACGGCCACAAGTTCAGCGTGTCCGGCGAGGGCGAGG
GCGATGCCACCTACGGCAAGCTGACCCTGAAGTTCATCTGCACCACCGGCAAGCTGCCCGTGCCCTGGCC
CACCCTCGTGACCACCCTGACCTACGGCGTGCAGTGCTTCAGCCGCTACCCCGACCACATGAAGCAGCAC
GACTTCTTCAAGTCCGCCATGCCCGAAGGCTACGTCCAGGAGCGCACCATCTTCTTCAAGGACGACGGCA
ACTACAAGACCCGCGCCGAGGTGAAGTTCGAGGGCGACACCCTGGTGAACCGCATCGAGCTGAAGGGCAT
CGACTTCAAGGAGGACGGCAACATCCTGGGGCACAAGCTGGAGTACAACTACAACAGCCACAACGTCTAT
ATCATGGCCGACAAGCAGAAGAACGGCATCAAGGTGAACTTCAAGATCCGCCACAACATCGAGGACGGCA
GCGTGCAGCTCGCCGACCACTACCAGCAGAACACCCCCATCGGCGACGGCCCCGTGCTGCTGCCCGACAA
CCACTACCTGAGCACCCAGTCCGCCCTGAGCAAAGACCCCAACGAGAAGCGCGATCACATGGTCCTGCTG
GAGTTCGTGACCGCCGCCGGGATCACTCTCGGCATGGACGAGCTGTACAAGGAATTCTAACTAGAGCTCG
CTGATCAGCCTCGACTGTGCCTTCTAGTTGCCAGCCATCTGTTGTTTGCCCCTCCCCCGTGCCTTCCTTG
ACCCTGGAAGGTGCCACTCCCACTGTCCTTTCCTAATAAAATGAGGAAATTGCATCGCATTGTCTGAGTA
GGTGTCATTCTATTCTGGGGGGTGGGGTGGGGCAGGACAGCAAGGGGGAGGATTGGGAAGAGAATAGCAG
GCATGCTGGGGAGCGGCCGCAGGAACCCCTAGTGATGGAGTTGGCCACTCCCTCTCTGCGCGCTCGCTCG
CTCACTGAGGCCGGGCGACCAAAGGTCGCCCGACGCCCGGGCTTTGCCCGGGCGGCCTCAGTGAGCGAGC
GAGCGCGCAGCTGCCTGCAGGGGCGCCTGATGCGGTATTTTCTCCTTACGCATCTGTGCGGTATTTCACA
CCGCATA
[95 nt withheld, positions 6868-6962]
T
[46 nt withheld, positions 6964-7009]
C
[141 nt withheld, positions 7011-7151]
CCTTTGACGTTGGAGTCCACGTTCTTT
[37 nt withheld, positions 7179-7215]
ACTCTATCTCGGGCTATTCTTTTGATTTATAAGGGATTTTGCCGATTTCGGTCTATTGGTTAAAAAATGA
GCTGATTTAACAAAAATTTAACGCGAATTTTAACAAAATATTAACGTTTACAATTTTATGGTGCACTCTC
AGTACAATCTGCTCTGATGCCGCATAGTTAAGCCAGCCCCGACACCCGCCAACACCCGCTGACGCGCCCT
GACGGGCTTGTCTGCTCCCGGCATCCGCTTACAGACAAGCTGTGACCGTCTCCGGGAGCTGCATGTGTCA
GAGGTTTTCACCGTCATCACCGAAACGCGCGAGACGAAAGGGCCTCGTGATACGCCTATTTTTATAGGTT
AATGTCATGATAATAATGGTTTCTTAGACGTCAGGTGGCACTTTTCGGGGAAATGTGCGCGGAACCCCTA
TTTGTTTATTTTTCTAAATACATTCAAATATGTATCCGCTCATGAGACAATAACCCTGATAAATGCTTCA
ATAATATTGAAAAAGGAAGAGTATGAGTATTCAACATTTCCGTGTCGCCCTTATTCCCTTTTTTGCGGCA
TTTTGCCTTCCTGTTTTTGCTCACCCAGAAACGCTGGTGAAAGTAAAAGATGCTGAAGATCAGTTGGGTG
CACGAGTGGGTTACATCGAACTGGATCTCAACAGCGGTAAGATCCTTGAGAGTTTTCGCCCCGAAGAACG
TTTTCCAATGATGAGCACTTTTAAAGTTCTGCTATGTGGCGCGGTATTATCCCGTATTGACGCCGGGCAA
GAGCAACTCGGTCGCCGCATACACTATTCTCAGAATGACTTGGTTGAGTACTCACCAGTCACAGAAAAGC
ATCTTACGGATGGCATGACAGTAAGAGAATTATGCAGTGCTGCCATAACCATGAGTGATAACACTGCGGC
CAACTTACTTCTGACAACGATCGGAGGACCGAAGGAGCTAACCGCTTTTTTGCACAACATGGGGGATCAT
GTAACTCGCCTTGATCGTTGGGAACCGGAGCTGAATGAAGCCATACCAAACGACGAGCGTGACACCACGA
TGCCTGTAGCAATGGCAACAACGTTGCGCAAACTATTAACTGGCGAACTACTTACTCTAGCTTCCCGGCA
ACAATTAATAGACTGGATGGAGGCGGATAAAGTTGCAGGACCACTTCTGCGCTCGGCCCTTCCGGCTGGC
TGGTTTATTGCTGATAAATCTGGAGCCGGTGAGCGTGGAAGCCGCGGTATCATTGCAGCACTGGGGCCAG
ATGGTAAGCCCTCCCGTATCGTAGTTATCTACACGACGGGGAGTCAGGCAACTATGGATGAACGAAATAG
ACAGATCGCTGAGATAGGTGCCTCACTGATTAAGCATTGGTAACTGTCAGACCAAGTTTACTCATATATA
CTTTAGATTGATTTAAAACTTCATTTTTAATTTAAAAGGATCTAGGTGAAGATCCTTTTTGATAATCTCA
TGACCAAAATCCCTTAACGTGAGTTTTCGTTCCACTGAGCGTCAGACCCCGTAGAAAAGATCAAAGGATC
TTCTTGAGATCCTTTTTTTCTGCGCGTAATCTGCTGCTTGCAAACAAAAAAACCACCGCTACCAGCGGTG
GTTTGTTTGCCGGATCAAGAGCTACCAACTCTTTTTCCGAAGGTAACTGGCTTCAGCAGAGCGCAGATAC
CAAATACTGTTCTTCTAGTGTAGCCGTAGTTAGGCCACCACTTCAAGAACTCTGTAGCACCGCCTACATA
CCTCGCTCTGCTAATCCTGTTACCAGTGGCTGCTGCCAGTGGCGATAAGTCGTGTCTTACCGGGTTGGAC
TCAAGACGATAGTTACCGGATAAGGCGCAGCGGTCGGGCTGAACGGGGGGTTCGTGCACACAGCCCAGCT
TGGAGCGAACGACCTACACCGAACTGAGATACCTACAGCGTGAGCTATGAGAAAGCGCCACGCTTCCCGA
AGGGAGAAAGGCGGACAGGTATCCGGTAAGCGGCAGGGTCGGAACAGGAGAGCGCACGAGGGAGCTTCCA
GGGGGAAACGCCTGGTATCTTTATAGTCCTGTCGGGTTTCGCCACCTCTGACTTGAGCGTCGATTTTTGT
GATGCTCGTCAGGGGGGCGGAGCCTATGGAAAAACGCCAGCAACGCGGCCTTTTTACGGTTCCTGGCCTT
TTGCTGGCCTTTTGCTCACATGT
Features (pLannotate 1.2.2; 21 found; start..end, strand, type, name):
      1..241     +  promoter       U6 promoter: RNA polymerase III promoter for human U6 snRNA
    271..346     +  misc_RNA       gRNA scaffold: guide RNA scaffold for the Streptococcus pyogenes CRISPR/Cas9 system
    353..396     +  misc_RNA       gRNA scaffold (fragment): guide RNA scaffold for the Streptococcus pyogenes CRISPR/Cas9 system
    478..763     +  enhancer       CMV enhancer: human cytomegalovirus immediate early enhancer; contains an 18-bp deletion relative to the standard CMV enhancer
    765..1042    +  promoter       chicken β-actin promoter: No description available
   1043..1270    +  intron         hybrid intron: hybrid between chicken β-actin (CBA) and minute virus of mice (MMV) introns (Gray et al., 2011)
   1408..3009    +  CDS            Cas9(N): N-terminal portion of Streptococcus pyogenes Cas9 (Zetsche et al., 2015)
   3010..3542    +  CDS            Cas9(C) (fragment): C-terminal portion of Streptococcus pyogenes Cas9 (Zetsche et al., 2015)
   3538..3628    +  CDS            IgH signal sequence (fragment): signal sequence from the mouse immunoglobulin heavy chain variable region
   3620..5590    +  CDS            Cas9(C) (fragment): C-terminal portion of Streptococcus pyogenes Cas9 (Zetsche et al., 2015)
   5591..5638    +  CDS            nucleoplasmin NLS: bipartite nuclear localization signal from nucleoplasmin
   5708..6421    +  CDS            EGFP: EGFP is a basic (constitutively fluorescent) green fluorescent protein published in 1996, derived from Aequorea victoria. It is reported to be a rapidly-maturing weak dimer with moderate acid sensitivity.
   6455..6566    +  polyA_signal   bGH poly(A) signal: bovine growth hormone polyadenylation signal
   6671..6811    +  repeat_region  AAV2 ITR: inverted terminal repeat of adeno-associated virus serotype 2 inverted
   6816..6867    -  misc_feature   bom (fragment): basis of mobility region from pBR322
   6886..7341    +  rep_origin     f1 ori (sequence partly withheld): f1 bacteriophage origin of replication; arrow indicates direction of (+) strand synthesis
   7342..7391    -  misc_feature   bom (fragment): basis of mobility region from pBR322
   7493..7528    -  CDS            rop (fragment): Rop protein, which maintains plasmids at low copy number; rop
   7623..7727    +  promoter       AmpR promoter: bla
   7728..8588    +  CDS            AmpR: β-lactamase; bla; confers resistance to ampicillin, carbenicillin, and related antibiotics
   8759..9347    +  rep_origin     ori: high-copy-number ColE1/pMB1/pBR322/pUC origin of replication
