[The description below was written by a language model from this plasmid's Addgene catalogue record and pLannotate feature annotations shown in this document.]
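Description:
pQCi-hTRAC-sgRNA is a mammalian CRISPR expression plasmid of about 9.4 kb built on the pQCi backbone, which is itself derived from the all-in-one Cas9/GFP vector pX458. It is propagated in E. coli as a high-copy plasmid through a ColE1/pUC-type origin and selected with ampicillin via the β-lactamase gene. An f1 phage origin and a single AAV2 ITR remnant inherited from the parent vector are also annotated. There is no mammalian drug marker, so transfected cells are identified or sorted by GFP fluorescence.

The plasmid carries two expression units. A human U6 RNA polymerase III promoter drives a guide RNA consisting of a spacer directed against the human TRAC locus (the T-cell receptor alpha constant chain) fused to the S. pyogenes gRNA scaffold. A second partial scaffold fragment lies immediately downstream. A CMV enhancer/chicken β-actin promoter with a hybrid intron then drives S. pyogenes Cas9 carrying a nucleoplasmin nuclear localization signal, followed by EGFP and a bGH polyadenylation signal. The link between Cas9 and EGFP is not annotated. According to the record, the backbone was modified by placing an intron within the Cas9 coding sequence. This probably explains why the annotation splits Cas9 into several pieces, with a short region mislabelled as an immunoglobulin signal sequence. The record also lists a modular "BAIT" site flanked by BsaI sites, which the feature table does not locate.

The associated work describes self-cutting and integrating CRISPR plasmids, in which the plasmid is cleaved and inserted at the genomic target. This version therefore serves to cut, and to direct payload integration into, the TRAC locus in human cells, as in T-cell engineering.
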