Addgene plasmid #154093: pQCi-hTRAC-sgRNA
Purpose: pQCi backbone with sgRNA targeting human TCR-alpha common chain
Depositing lab: Scott McComb. Publication: Self-Cutting and Integrating CRISPR Plasmids Enable Targeted Genomic Integration of Genetic Payloads for Rapid Cell Engineering. Bloemberg D, Sosa-Miranda CD, Nguyen T, Weeratna RD, McComb S. CRISPR J. 2021 Feb;4(1):104-119. doi: 10.1089/crispr.2020.0090. PubMed 33616439.
Backbone
  Vector backbone: pQCi
  Backbone manufacturer: Derived from pX458 (Zhang lab)
  Backbone size w/o insert (bp): 9500
  Modifications to backbone: Modular BAIT site integrated (BsaI sites) Intron integrated into spCas9 sequence
  Vector type: Mammalian Expression, CRISPR
  Selectable markers: GFP
Growth in bacteria
  Bacterial resistance: Ampicillin, 100 μg/mL
  Growth temperature: 37°C
  Growth strain: DH5alpha
  Copy number: High Copy
Gene/Insert
  Gene/Insert name: sgRNA targeting human TRAC locus
  gRNA/shRNA sequence: TCTCTCAGCTGGTACACGGC
  Species: H. sapiens (human)
Resource information
  A portion of this plasmid was derived from a plasmid made by: https://www.addgene.org/48138/
Terms and licenses: Academic/Nonprofit Terms; Industry Terms: Not Available to Industry
Depositor comments: Please visit https://www.biorxiv.org/content/10.1101/2020.03.25.008276v4 for bioRxiv preprint.
How to cite: pQCi-hTRAC-sgRNA was a gift from Scott McComb (Addgene plasmid # 154093 ; http://n2t.net/addgene:154093 ; RRID:Addgene_154093)
